Addgene plasmid #225769: pGLU_66
Purpose: This is the native promoter from the catP chloramphenicol resistance cassette.
Depositing lab: Nili Ostrov. Depositing organization: Cultivarium, Convergent Research. Publication: A scalable transposon mutagenesis system for non-model bacteria. Gilbert C, Leung J, Crits-Christoph A, Kang SC, Esmurria A, Fenn K, Brumwell SL, Martin-Moldes Z, Mendler K, Barnum TP, Nguyen M-A, Lee HH, Ostrov N. bioRxiv 2025.12.22.696024 10.64898/2025.12.22.696024.
Backbone
  Vector backbone: N/A
  Vector type: Synthetic Biology
Growth in bacteria
  Bacterial resistance: Chloramphenicol, 25 μg/mL
  Growth temperature: 37°C
  Growth strain: DH5alpha
  Copy number: High Copy
Gene/Insert
  Gene/Insert name: PcatP_[abr]
  Species: Clostridia spp.
  Mutation: N/A
  Cloning method: Other
Terms and licenses: Academic/Nonprofit Terms; Industry Terms: Not Available to Industry
How to cite: pGLU_66 was a gift from Nili Ostrov (Addgene plasmid # 225769 ; http://n2t.net/addgene:225769 ; RRID:Addgene_225769)
