[The description below was written by a language model from this plasmid's Addgene catalogue record and pLannotate feature annotations shown in this document.]
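Description:
pGLU_66 is a small (about 2.3 kb) synthetic-biology part plasmid that stores a single regulatory element: PcatP, the native promoter of the catP chloramphenicol resistance cassette, attributed in the record to Clostridia spp. The "[abr]" suffix in the insert name is not explained in the record, though it may mark the part as a promoter intended to drive an antibiotic resistance gene. No named backbone is given. The plasmid comes from a collection associated with work on a scalable transposon mutagenesis system for non-model bacteria. In that setting, a promoter part like this would plausibly be combined with other modules to express selection markers in diverse hosts, but the record does not describe the assembly scheme or any specific downstream construct.

The annotated features describe a minimal E. coli maintenance vector. A high-copy ColE1/pUC-type origin provides replication. Selection is by chloramphenicol, through an E. coli cat (chloramphenicol acetyltransferase) coding sequence driven by its own cat promoter and followed by the phage lambda t0 terminator. This backbone marker is distinct from the clostridial catP cassette from which the insert derives. Short fragments of the lac operator and of lacZα are also detected. They flank the unannotated region on the circular map and are probably remnants of a lacZα cloning or screening site, not functional elements. The PcatP insert itself was not recognised by the automated annotation, so its exact position and length cannot be read from the feature table; it presumably lies in the unannotated region between these lac remnants.
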