Features (pLannotate 1.2.2; 6 found; start..end, strand, type, name):
    379..394     -  protein_bind   lac operator (fragment): The lac repressor binds to the lac operator to inhibit transcription in E. coli. This inhibition can be relieved by adding lactose or isopropyl-β-D-thiogalactopyranoside (IPTG). lac repressor encoded by lacI
    545..1133    -  rep_origin     ori: high-copy-number ColE1/pMB1/pBR322/pUC origin of replication
   1266..1360    -  terminator     lambda t0 terminator: transcription terminator from phage lambda
   1384..2040    -  CDS            cat: CAT_ECOLX - Experimental evidence at protein level: Swiss-Prot protein existence level 1. This enzyme is an effector of chloramphenicol resistance in bacteria. From Escherichia coli. This protein is used as a marker in many commonly used cloning vectors, such as pACYC184.
   2041..2143    -  promoter       cat promoter: promoter of the E. coli cat gene encoding chloramphenicol acetyltransferase
   2218..2261    -  CDS            lacZα (fragment): LacZα fragment of β-galactosidase; lacZ fragment
>Addgene plasmid #225769 | pGLU_66 | addgene full sequence | sequence record 446921 | Addgene NGS Result
GTGACTCAGGTCTCACGTAAGGACCGTGGTCTATGTCTGGTTCCGCAGCCACACGCCGTGTGAAGCTGGG
GCCGGCCAGTGGGCAAGTTGAAAAATTCACAAAAATGTGGTATAATATCTTTGTTCATTAGAGCGATAAA
CTTGAATTTGAGAGGGAACTTAGAATGTGAGACCGGGATTCACATTGGATACGAGATCCGTAGATTGATA
AGAGGACACGGAATATCCCTGTAATATGGCGTTGTTGTGATTCGACTCTATTGAGGCATCAACTGATGCG
TAAGGAGATCTGGAATGAATAGGCTAGGTGGAGGCTCAGTGATGATAAGTCTGCGATGGTGGATGCATGT
GTCATGGTCATAGCTGTTTCCTGTGTGAAATTGTTATCCGCTCAGAGGGCACAATCCTATTCCGCGCTAT
CCGACAATCTCCAAGACATTAGGTGGAGTTCAGTTCGGCGTATGGCATATGTCGCTGGAAAGAACATGTG
AGCAAAAGGCCAGCAAAAGGCCAGGAACCGTAAAAAGGCCGCGTTGCTGGCGTTTTTCCATAGGCTCCGC
CCCCCTGACGAGCATCACAAAAATCGACGCTCAAGTCAGAGGTGGCGAAACCCGACAGGACTATAAAGAT
ACCAGGCGTTTCCCCCTGGAAGCTCCCTCGTGCGCTCTCCTGTTCCGACCCTGCCGCTTACCGGATACCT
GTCCGCCTTTCTCCCTTCGGGAAGCGTGGCGCTTTCTCATAGCTCACGCTGTAGGTATCTCAGTTCGGTG
TAGGTCGTTCGCTCCAAGCTGGGCTGTGTGCACGAACCCCCCGTTCAGCCCGACCGCTGCGCCTTATCCG
GTAACTATCGTCTTGAGTCCAACCCGGTAAGACACGACTTATCGCCACTGGCAGCAGCCACTGGTAACAG
GATTAGCAGAGCGAGGTATGTAGGCGGTGCTACAGAGTTCTTGAAGTGGTGGCCTAACTACGGCTACACT
AGAAGAACAGTATTTGGTATCTGCGCTCTGCTGAAGCCAGTTACCTTCGGAAAAAGAGTTGGTAGCTCTT
GATCCGGCAAACAAACCACCGCTGGTAGCGGTGGTTTTTTTGTTTGCAAGCAGCAGATTACGCGCAGAAA
AAAAGGATCTCAAGAAGATCCTTTGATCTTTTCTACGGGGTCTGACGCTCTATTCAACAAAGCCGCCGTC
CCGTCAAGTCAGCGTAAATGGGTAGGGGGCTTCAAATCGTCCCCCCATACGATATAAGTTGTTACTAGTG
CTTGGATTCTCACCAATAAAAAACGCCCGGCGGCAACCGAGCGTTCTGAACAAATCCAGATGGAGTTCTG
AGGTCATTACTGGATCTATCAACAGGAGTCCAAGCGAGCTCGATATCAAATTACGCCCCGCCCTGCCACT
CATCGCAGTACTGTTGTAATTCATTAAGCATTCTGCCGACATGGAAGCCATCACAAACGGCATGATGAAC
CTGAATCGCCAGCGGCATCAGCACCTTGTCGCCTTGCGTATAATATTTGCCCATGGTGAAAACGGGGGCG
AAGAAGTTGTCCATATTGGCCACGTTTAAATCAAAACTGGTGAAACTCACCCAGGGATTGGCTGAGACGA
AAAACATATTCTCAATAAACCCTTTAGGGAAATAGGCCAGGTTTTCACCGTAACACGCCACATCTTGCGA
ATATATGTGTAGAAACTGCCGGAAATCGTCGTGGTATTCACTCCAGAGCGATGAAAACGTTTCAGTTTGC
TCATGGAAAACGGTGTAACAAGGGTGAACACTATCCCATATCACCAGCTCACCGTCTTTCATTGCCATAC
GAAATTCCGGATGAGCATTCATCAGGCGGGCAAGAATGTGAATAAAGGCCGGATAAAACTTGTGCTTATT
TTTCTTTACGGTCTTTAAAAAGGCCGTAATATCCAGCTGAACGGTCTGGTTATAGGTACATTGAGCAACT
GACTGAAATGCCTCAAAATGTTCTTTACGATGCCATTGGGATATATCAACGGTGGTATATCCAGTGATTT
TTTTCTCCATTTTAGCTTCCTTAGCTCCTGAAAATCTCGATAACTCAAAAAATACGCCCGGTAGTGATCT
TATTTCATTATGGTGAAAGTTGGAACCTCTTACGTGCCGATCAACGTCTCATTGATACCTGAAACAAAAC
CCATCGTACGGCCAAGGAAGTCTCCAATAACTGTGATCCACCACAAGCGCCAGGGTTTTCCCAGTCACGA
CGTTGTAAAACGACGGCCAGTCATGCATAATCCGCACGCATCTGGAATAAGGAAGTGCCATTCCGCCTGA
CCT
